Addgene plasmid #196765: pGG-PIP27
Purpose: Contains CPK5 promoter
Depositing lab: Marc Somssich. Depositing organization: University of Melbourne. Publication: Resolving spatially distinct phytohormone response zones in Arabidopsis thaliana roots colonized by Fusarium oxysporum. Calabria J, Wang L, Rast-Somssich MI, Chen HW, Watt M, Persson S, Andersen TG, Idnurm A, Somssich M. J Exp Bot. 2025 Jan 17:erae516. doi: 10.1093/jxb/erae516. PubMed 39823275.
Backbone
  Vector backbone: pGGA000
  Total vector size (bp): 4671
  Vector type: GreenGate (GG) Entry Vector
Growth in bacteria
  Bacterial resistance: Ampicillin, 100 μg/mL
  Growth temperature: 37°C
  Growth strain: DH5alpha
  Copy number: High Copy
Gene/Insert
  Gene/Insert name: CALMODULIN-DOMAIN PROTEIN KINASE 5 (alt names: CPK5; AT4G35310)
  Species: A. thaliana (mustard weed)
  Insert size (bp): 1983
  Entrez Gene: CPK5 (a.k.a. AT4G35310, ATCPK5, CALMODULIN-DOMAIN PROTEIN KINASE 5, F23E12.130, F23E12_130, calmodulin-domain protein kinase 5)
Terms and licenses: Academic/Nonprofit Terms; Industry Terms: Not Available to Industry
Depositor comments: Please visit https://doi.org/10.1101/2022.12.20.521292 for bioRxiv preprint.
How to cite: pGG-PIP27 was a gift from Marc Somssich (Addgene plasmid # 196765 ; http://n2t.net/addgene:196765 ; RRID:Addgene_196765)
