[The description below was written by a language model from this plasmid's Addgene catalogue record and pLannotate feature annotations shown in this document.]
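Description:
pGG-PIP27 is a GreenGate entry vector built on the pGGA000 backbone, the module position that in the GreenGate Golden Gate cloning system holds plant promoters. It is a 4,671 bp, high-copy E. coli plasmid that replicates from a ColE1/pUC-type origin and is selected with ampicillin through a bla (β-lactamase) cassette driven by its own promoter. The remaining annotated backbone elements are leftovers of the parental cloning vector: a short lacI fragment, a CAP binding site, the lac promoter and operator, a lacZα fragment, and partial bom and rop sequences. None of these has a function in plants.

The payload is a 1,983 bp Arabidopsis thaliana fragment from CALMODULIN-DOMAIN PROTEIN KINASE 5 (CPK5, AT4G35310). Although the catalogue lists the gene name as the insert, the stated purpose makes clear that the plasmid carries the CPK5 promoter rather than the coding sequence. The automated feature table does not annotate this region, but the unannotated stretch between the SP6 and T7 phage promoters, roughly 2 kb long, matches the expected position and size of the insert. These flanking promoter sites are commonly used as sequencing primer sites.

As an entry module, the plasmid is not itself a plant expression construct. In GreenGate assembly, type IIS restriction digestion releases such modules with defined overhangs so they can be combined with other modules, such as coding sequences, tags, terminators and plant resistance cassettes, in a binary destination vector. The record does not annotate the type IIS sites or overhangs. The associated publication concerns spatially distinct phytohormone response zones in Arabidopsis roots colonised by Fusarium oxysporum, suggesting use of this promoter in building reporter lines, though the record does not describe specific downstream constructs.
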