Features (pLannotate 1.2.2; 12 found; start..end, strand, type, name):
     96..200     +  promoter       AmpR promoter: bla
    201..1061    +  CDS            AmpR: β-lactamase; bla; confers resistance to ampicillin, carbenicillin, and related antibiotics
   1232..1820    +  rep_origin     ori: high-copy-number ColE1/pMB1/pBR322/pUC origin of replication
   2003..2095    +  CDS            lacI (fragment): lac repressor; lacI; The lac repressor binds to the lac operator to inhibit transcription in E. coli. This inhibition can be relieved by adding lactose or isopropyl-β-D-thiogalactopyranoside (IPTG).
   2108..2129    +  protein_bind   CAP binding site: CAP binding activates transcription in the presence of cAMP. E. coli catabolite activator protein
   2144..2174    +  promoter       lac promoter: promoter for the E. coli lac operon
   2182..2198    +  protein_bind   lac operator: The lac repressor binds to the lac operator to inhibit transcription in E. coli. This inhibition can be relieved by adding lactose or isopropyl-β-D-thiogalactopyranoside (IPTG). lac repressor encoded by lacI
   2212..2230    +  promoter       SP6 promoter: promoter for bacteriophage SP6 RNA polymerase
   4258..4276    -  promoter       T7 promoter: promoter for bacteriophage T7 RNA polymerase
   4278..4430    +  CDS            lacZα (fragment): LacZα fragment of β-galactosidase; lacZ fragment
   4436..4535    -  misc_feature   bom (fragment): basis of mobility region from pBR322
   4637..1       -  CDS            rop (fragment) (across the origin): Rop protein, which maintains plasmids at low copy number; rop
>Addgene plasmid #196765 | pGG-PIP27 | addgene full sequence | sequence record 394659 | Addgene NGS Result
GACGAAAGGGCCTCGTGATACGCCTATTTTTATAGGTTAATGTCATGATAATAATGGTTTCTTAGACGTC
AGGTGGCACTTTTCGGGGAAATGTGCGCGGAACCCCTATTTGTTTATTTTTCTAAATACATTCAAATATG
TATCCGCTCATGAGACAATAACCCTGATAAATGCTTCAATAATATTGAAAAAGGAAGAGTATGAGTATTC
AACATTTCCGTGTCGCCCTTATTCCCTTTTTTGCGGCATTTTGCCTTCCTGTTTTTGCTCACCCAGAAAC
GCTGGTGAAAGTAAAAGATGCTGAAGATCAGTTGGGTGCACGAGTGGGTTACATCGAACTGGATCTCAAC
AGCGGTAAGATCCTTGAGAGTTTTCGCCCCGAAGAACGTTTTCCAATGATGAGCACTTTTAAAGTTCTGC
TATGTGGCGCGGTATTATCCCGTATTGACGCCGGGCAAGAGCAACTCGGTCGCCGCATACACTATTCTCA
GAATGACTTGGTTGAGTACTCACCAGTCACAGAAAAGCATCTTACGGATGGCATGACAGTAAGAGAATTA
TGCAGTGCTGCCATAACCATGAGTGATAACACTGCGGCCAACTTACTTCTGACAACGATCGGAGGACCGA
AGGAGCTAACCGCTTTTTTGCACAACATGGGGGATCATGTAACTCGCCTTGATCGTTGGGAACCGGAGCT
GAATGAAGCCATACCAAACGACGAGCGTGACACCACGATGCCTGTAGCAATGGCAACAACGTTGCGCAAA
CTATTAACTGGCGAACTACTTACTCTAGCTTCCCGGCAACAATTAATAGACTGGATGGAGGCGGATAAAG
TTGCAGGACCACTTCTGCGCTCGGCCCTTCCGGCTGGCTGGTTTATTGCTGATAAATCTGGAGCCGGTGA
GCGTGGCTCTCGAGGTATCATTGCAGCACTGGGGCCAGATGGTAAGCCCTCCCGTATCGTAGTTATCTAC
ACGACGGGGAGTCAGGCAACTATGGATGAACGAAATAGACAGATCGCTGAGATAGGTGCCTCACTGATTA
AGCATTGGTAACTGTCAGACCAAGTTTACTCATATATACTTTAGATTGATTTAAAACTTCATTTTTAATT
TAAAAGGATCTAGGTGAAGATCCTTTTTGATAATCTCATGACCAAAATCCCTTAACGTGAGTTTTCGTTC
CACTGAGCGTCAGACCCCGTAGAAAAGATCAAAGGATCTTCTTGAGATCCTTTTTTTCTGCGCGTAATCT
GCTGCTTGCAAACAAAAAAACCACCGCTACCAGCGGTGGTTTGTTTGCCGGATCAAGAGCTACCAACTCT
TTTTCCGAAGGTAACTGGCTTCAGCAGAGCGCAGATACCAAATACTGTTCTTCTAGTGTAGCCGTAGTTA
GGCCACCACTTCAAGAACTCTGTAGCACCGCCTACATACCTCGCTCTGCTAATCCTGTTACCAGTGGCTG
CTGCCAGTGGCGATAAGTCGTGTCTTACCGGGTTGGACTCAAGACGATAGTTACCGGATAAGGCGCAGCG
GTCGGGCTGAACGGGGGGTTCGTGCACACAGCCCAGCTTGGAGCGAACGACCTACACCGAACTGAGATAC
CTACAGCGTGAGCTATGAGAAAGCGCCACGCTTCCCGAAGGGAGAAAGGCGGACAGGTATCCGGTAAGCG
GCAGGGTCGGAACAGGAGAGCGCACGAGGGAGCTTCCAGGGGGAAACGCCTGGTATCTTTATAGTCCTGT
CGGGTTTCGCCACCTCTGACTTGAGCGTCGATTTTTGTGATGCTCGTCAGGGGGGCGGAGCCTATGGAAA
AACGCCAGCAACGCGGCCTTTTTACGGTTCCTGGCCTTTTGCTGGCCTTTTGCTCACATGTTCTTTCCTG
CGTTATCCCCTGATTCTGTGGATAACCGTATTACCGCCTTTGAGTGAGCTGATACCGCTCGCCGCAGCCG
AACGACCGAGCGCAGCGAGTCAGTGAGCGAGGAAGCGGAAGAGCGCCCAATACGCAAACCGCCTCTCCCC
GCGCGTTGGCCGATTCATTAATGCAGCTGGCACGACAGGTTTCCCGACTGGAAAGCGGGCAGTGAGCGCA
ACGCAATTAATGTGAGTTAGCTCACTCATTAGGCACCCCAGGCTTTACACTTTATGCTTCCGGCTCGTAT
GTTGTGTGGAATTGTGAGCGGATAACAATTTCACACGAGCTATTTAGGTGACACTATAGAAGTGAAGCTT
GGTCTCAACCTACCATGTGACTACGACAACTACTGGTTTTCTGAAAATAAATATCTATCGTCCGTATATC
AAAACTTGATATGTATAAAACAAAAGATATATTGTTAAACGTCGTTGTTAAAGTTCGTATATTTGACCGC
AAAGATTACCATAAATGTATTTAGAACATAGGAAAAACATCTAATTGGTTAATAAATATTTATGACTCCA
TATTTCTTAGATATTTTCCGGAAATGAACGTAGTACAAGCGTTATGTTTGGAACTACAGTACACACCACA
GAATATAAACACGCAATAGAATCTTTTTTCATAGACTTTGAAAGTTATGGCATGTGAATGCGAATATATA
AAGATTCTTGTCCACATCCTCAATTAATCATCATCATTGCTTCTTAAAAATTCCGTAGAATGAGGAGAAA
CGTACCATTTATGTTTACTGGTAGTAGTGATTACTGATTTAAGATATTATTCTTGGGAAAGAAACATCTA
GTAACAACATTTTGAAAAGAAAAAAATCAGAATGATTATTACGGAAAAATGAAAAATTCAATAACGTTAT
GTTTGTCACCAAACTAATGTTAAAACGAATTCAAACCAAGTTGGAGAGATGTTACAGGACAGTTTTGCTA
AAAAAAATCAGCCAGCACATTGATACAAAACCCAAAATATAATTTTGCTTGTGTACGTGGAGGTGTCAAA
TTTGATTCAGTCTTGTGAAAATGTCAATTTGATAGCGTTTATAATTAAAATTTTCGGTTCTTTTTTTTAT
CTGGAATTGAAATGTGTAATATGTTATCATTTTAGGCCTTATTGTAAGGTCTAAAGTCTAAAACAATACA
ATAATACGGCCTTTGGGGTGTCTGAATTTTGTATTTGAACATTGGGCTGGATCAGTGAATAAACAAGGCC
CAAAAGTAAAACTTATTAGGGATTATGTGCGGGGCTCCAGAAAGTTGCAATATATGGAAAAGTCAATCTC
TTACGTCATAATAGTCAGTGACGCCATAATACTGTTTAAATATTTGGCATATCTTTATCTTAAGAAAAAA
TCTCAAGAGATTACTATTCTTTCTGATAGGAGATTGAATGAACGGTTGCTTCTTTTACAAGTAGATCACA
TGTATTTAAATTAGTCTTCTCATACGACGAGAATAAAACCATCGTGCTTAATACTTAAATTTTTTTACAA
TTAACGGTAACTAGTAAAACCAGAAATGCATTTTGATTTTGTACAAACCAACATTCTAATTTTAGTTTTT
TTTTTCAATTACAATTTAAACGATAAACAAAAGAGAAACTGGTTTAAATTTAATAATGCAAAAGCAGAAG
AAAGAAGGTGAGAGGAAACAGCGGAGAGAGACAGAGTCAGAGAGGTGTAGAAGTAGTAGCTGGTGAGCAC
TAATAAAAGACCTTTCTTCGCTCAATCGCCGCCGTAAAATAAAACACCATCACATTCTCATCCAACGAAT
CTAATCTATCCGACCAAACCAAAGCTCTTAAAAAATCTATTTTTATTCTTACTTCAATCTCTGAAATAAA
TAAACATAAAATATTGTAGCTTTCCTTTGTTGTTCGACTTTTCTCTTTTGTCTCCCCTAAATTTAGTTTC
TCCTTTTAAGTCAGATTCCTTCCTAATCCCATTCTTTCAGTCTTCTCTTTCGCCCTTCTGAGTTCAACAA
CTGGTAACTAGATCCTCTTTTTGCTTTACTTCATTCTCTGTTTTGTTATTCCTTTAAAAGATCCATCGAA
ACTTCTTAGCTCTTTGTCTTTTTTTTGGTTATTTTGACTCTTTGATCTGATGTGGGTTTTGCGTCTTTCT
TTACTTGTGGTATTGTTAAAGTTCGTTACTTTGTTCTCGTTTAGCTTCTTGTATTTGGTCTAATTTAAGT
CTTTTGACTTTTGACAGTGTTATCTCTATGAACAGTTCCTTTGATGAAGAACACAAAGTGAAAGTTGCTG
TCTTTATAACCAGGATTTGGTAATTCCCATTGTTTCAACATGAGACCGAATTCTCGCCCTATAGTGAGTC
GTATTACCTGGCCGTCGTTTTACAACGTCGTGACTGGGAAAACCCTGGCGTTACCCAACTTAATCGCCTT
GCAGCACATCCCCCTTTCGCCAGCTGGCGTAATAGCGAAGAGGCCCGCACCGATCGCCCTTCCCAACAGT
TGCGCAGCCTGAATGGCGAATGGCGCCTGATGCGGTATTTTCTCCTTACGCATCTGTGCGGTATTTCACA
CCGCATATGGTGCACTCTCAGTACAATCTGCTCTGATGCCGCATAGTTAAGCCAGCCCCGACACCCGCCA
ACACCCGCTGACGCGCCCTGACGGGCTTGTCTGCTCCCGGCATCCGCTTACAGACAAGCTGTGACCGTCT
CCGGGAGCTGCATGTGTCAGAGGTTTTCACCGTCATCACCGAAACGCGCGA
